Addgene plasmid #83300: csd2_121-308,T151A/pET28b(+)
Purpose: csd2, construct: 121-308, pET28b(+) NC-tag, mutation: T151A
Depositing lab: SeWon Suh. Depositing organization: Seoul National University. Publication: Structural Basis of the Heterodimer Formation between Cell Shape-Determining Proteins Csd1 and Csd2 from Helicobacter pylori. An DR, Im HN, Jang JY, Kim HS, Kim J, Yoon HJ, Hesek D, Lee M, Mobashery S, Kim SJ, Suh SW. PLoS One. 2016 Oct 6;11(10):e0164243. doi: 10.1371/journal.pone.0164243. eCollection 2016. PubMed 27711177.
Backbone
  Vector backbone: pET28b(+)
  Backbone manufacturer: Novagen
  Backbone size w/o insert (bp): 5300
  Vector type: Bacterial Expression
Growth in bacteria
  Bacterial resistance: Kanamycin, 50 μg/mL
  Growth temperature: 37°C
  Growth strain: DH5alpha
  Copy number: High Copy
Gene/Insert
  Gene/Insert name: hp1544 (alt name: ToxR-activated gene (TagE))
  Species: H. pylori 26695 strain
  Insert size (bp): 564
  Mutation: deleted amino acid 1-120, and changed Threonine 151 to Alanine
  GenBank ID: AAD08583.1
  Tag / fusion protein: His tag (N terminal on backbone); His tag (C terminal on backbone)
  Cloning method: Restriction Enzyme; 5′ cloning site Nde1 (unknown if destroyed); 3′ cloning site XhoI (unknown if destroyed)
  Sequencing primers: 5′ T7 promoter; 3′ T7 terminator
Terms and licenses: Academic/Nonprofit Terms; Industry Terms: Not Available to Industry
How to cite: csd2_121-308,T151A/pET28b(+) was a gift from SeWon Suh (Addgene plasmid # 83300 ; http://n2t.net/addgene:83300 ; RRID:Addgene_83300)
