[The description below was written by a language model from this plasmid's Addgene catalogue record and pLannotate feature annotations shown in this document.]
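Description:
csd2_121-308,T151A/pET28b(+) is a bacterial expression plasmid built on the Novagen pET28b(+) backbone for producing a truncated, point-mutated form of the Helicobacter pylori cell shape-determining protein Csd2 (locus hp1544 from strain 26695, also annotated as ToxR-activated gene TagE). The 564 bp insert encodes residues 121–308, so the first 120 amino acids are deleted, and it carries a threonine-to-alanine substitution at position 151. It was cloned between the NdeI and XhoI sites, which places the coding sequence in frame with the vector's N-terminal His tag and thrombin cleavage site and with the C-terminal His tag, giving a protein tagged at both ends for nickel-affinity purification.

Expression follows the standard pET arrangement. A T7 promoter with an adjacent lac operator and the T7 gene 10 ribosome binding site drives the insert, and a T7 terminator lies downstream. The plasmid-borne lacI gene supplies repressor, so transcription stays low until IPTG is added in a host that provides T7 RNA polymerase. The plasmid replicates from a pBR322-type origin accompanied by the bom and rop elements; the catalogue lists it as high copy, although rop normally moderates copy number. An f1 origin is also present, and selection is by kanamycin resistance. Several small hits in the automated annotation (capTEV, 9xHis and SET1 fragments, tetracycline-resistance fragments, an AmpR promoter fragment) most likely reflect partial matches to the His tags and ordinary backbone sequence rather than functional parts. The associated publication is a structural study of Csd1–Csd2 heterodimer formation, which suggests the construct was used to make recombinant mutant protein for structural or biochemical work. The record does not state what the T151A change was meant to test.
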