Features (pLannotate 1.2.2; 20 found; start..end, strand, type, name):
     17..605     +  rep_origin     ori: high-copy-number ColE1/pMB1/pBR322/pUC origin of replication
    791..933     -  misc_feature   bom: basis of mobility region from pBR322
   1035..1226    -  CDS            rop: Rop protein, which maintains plasmids at low copy number; rop
   1243..1623    +  CDS            YPB1_ECOLX: Protein predicted: Swiss-Prot protein existence level 4. From Escherichia coli.
   1695..1986    -  CDS            TcR (fragment): tetracycline efflux protein; tet; confers resistance to tetracycline
   2001..2022    -  protein_bind   CAP binding site: CAP binding activates transcription in the presence of cAMP. E. coli catabolite activator protein
   2035..3117    -  CDS            lacI: lac repressor; lacI; The lac repressor binds to the lac operator to inhibit transcription in E. coli. This inhibition can be relieved by adding lactose or isopropyl-β-D-thiogalactopyranoside (IPTG).
   3118..3195    -  promoter       lacI promoter: lacI
   3203..3482    -  CDS            TcR (fragment): tetracycline efflux protein; tet; confers resistance to tetracycline
   3504..3522    +  promoter       T7 promoter: promoter for bacteriophage T7 RNA polymerase
   3523..3547    +  protein_bind   lac operator: The lac repressor binds to the lac operator to inhibit transcription in E. coli. This inhibition can be relieved by adding lactose or isopropyl-β-D-thiogalactopyranoside (IPTG). lac repressor encoded by lacI
   3562..3584    +  RBS            RBS: efficient ribosome binding site from bacteriophage T7 gene 10 (Olins and Rangwala, 1989)
   3603..3619    +  CDS            capTEV™ (fragment): composite tag for in vivo biotinylation, TEV protease cleavage, and 6xHis tagging
   3630..3647    +  CDS            thrombin site: thrombin recognition and cleavage site
   4224..4241    +  CDS            9xHis (fragment): 9xHis affinity tag
   4251..4300    +  CDS            SET1 (fragment): solubility-enhancement tag derived from T7 phage gene 10B
   4308..4355    +  terminator     T7 terminator: transcription terminator for bacteriophage T7 RNA polymerase
   4392..4847    +  rep_origin     f1 ori (sequence partly withheld): f1 bacteriophage origin of replication; arrow indicates direction of (+) strand synthesis
   4874..4931    +  promoter       AmpR promoter (fragment): bla
   4940..5755    -  CDS            KanR: aminoglycoside phosphotransferase; aph(3')-Ia; confers resistance to kanamycin in bacteria or G418 (Geneticin®) in eukaryotes
>Addgene plasmid #83300 | csd2_121-308,T151A/pET28b(+) | addgene full sequence | sequence record 164310 | Addgene Assembled Sequence
AGATCAAAGGATCTTCTTGAGATCCTTTTTTTCTGCGCGTAATCTGCTGCTTGCAAACAAAAAAACCACC
GCTACCAGCGGTGGTTTGTTTGCCGGATCAAGAGCTACCAACTCTTTTTCCGAAGGTAACTGGCTTCAGC
AGAGCGCAGATACCAAATACTGTCCTTCTAGTGTAGCCGTAGTTAGGCCACCACTTCAAGAACTCTGTAG
CACCGCCTACATACCTCGCTCTGCTAATCCTGTTACCAGTGGCTGCTGCCAGTGGCGATAAGTCGTGTCT
TACCGGGTTGGACTCAAGACGATAGTTACCGGATAAGGCGCAGCGGTCGGGCTGAACGGGGGGTTCGTGC
ACACAGCCCAGCTTGGAGCGAACGACCTACACCGAACTGAGATACCTACAGCGTGAGCTATGAGAAAGCG
CCACGCTTCCCGAAGGGAGAAAGGCGGACAGGTATCCGGTAAGCGGCAGGGTCGGAACAGGAGAGCGCAC
GAGGGAGCTTCCAGGGGGAAACGCCTGGTATCTTTATAGTCCTGTCGGGTTTCGCCACCTCTGACTTGAG
CGTCGATTTTTGTGATGCTCGTCAGGGGGGCGGAGCCTATGGAAAAACGCCAGCAACGCGGCCTTTTTAC
GGTTCCTGGCCTTTTGCTGGCCTTTTGCTCACATGTTCTTTCCTGCGTTATCCCCTGATTCTGTGGATAA
CCGTATTACCGCCTTTGAGTGAGCTGATACCGCTCGCCGCAGCCGAACGACCGAGCGCAGCGAGTCAGTG
AGCGAGGAAGCGGAAGAGCGCCTGATGCGGTATTTTCTCCTTACGCATCTGTGCGGTATTTCACACCGCA
TATATGGTGCACTCTCAGTACAATCTGCTCTGATGCCGCATAGTTAAGCCAGTATACACTCCGCTATCGC
TACGTGACTGGGTCATGGCTGCGCCCCGACACCCGCCAACACCCGCTGACGCGCCCTGACGGGCTTGTCT
GCTCCCGGCATCCGCTTACAGACAAGCTGTGACCGTCTCCGGGAGCTGCATGTGTCAGAGGTTTTCACCG
TCATCACCGAAACGCGCGAGGCAGCTGCGGTAAAGCTCATCAGCGTGGTCGTGAAGCGATTCACAGATGT
CTGCCTGTTCATCCGCGTCCAGCTCGTTGAGTTTCTCCAGAAGCGTTAATGTCTGGCTTCTGATAAAGCG
GGCCATGTTAAGGGCGGTTTTTTCCTGTTTGGTCACTGATGCCTCCGTGTAAGGGGGATTTCTGTTCATG
GGGGTAATGATACCGATGAAACGAGAGAGGATGCTCACGATACGGGTTACTGATGATGAACATGCCCGGT
TACTGGAACGTTGTGAGGGTAAACAACTGGCGGTATGGATGCGGCGGGACCAGAGAAAAATCACTCAGGG
TCAATGCCAGCGCTTCGTTAATACAGATGTAGGTGTTCCACAGGGTAGCCAGCAGCATCCTGCGATGCAG
ATCCGGAACATAATGGTGCAGGGCGCTGACTTCCGCGTTTCCAGACTTTACGAAACACGGAAACCGAAGA
CCATTCATGTTGTTGCTCAGGTCGCAGACGTTTTGCAGCAGCAGTCGCTTCACGTTCGCTCGCGTATCGG
TGATTCATTCTGCTAACCAGTAAGGCAACCCCGCCAGCCTAGCCGGGTCCTCAACGACAGGAGCACGATC
ATGCGCACCCGTGGGGCCGCCATGCCGGCGATAATGGCCTGCTTCTCGCCGAAACGTTTGGTGGCGGGAC
CAGTGACGAAGGCTTGAGCGAGGGCGTGCAAGATTCCGAATACCGCAAGCGACAGGCCGATCATCGTCGC
GCTCCAGCGAAAGCGGTCCTCGCCGAAAATGACCCAGAGCGCTGCCGGCACCTGTCCTACGAGTTGCATG
ATAAAGAAGACAGTCATAAGTGCGGCGACGATAGTCATGCCCCGCGCCCACCGGAAGGAGCTGACTGGGT
TGAAGGCTCTCAAGGGCATCGGTCGAGATCCCGGTGCCTAATGAGTGAGCTAACTTACATTAATTGCGTT
GCGCTCACTGCCCGCTTTCCAGTCGGGAAACCTGTCGTGCCAGCTGCATTAATGAATCGGCCAACGCGCG
GGGAGAGGCGGTTTGCGTATTGGGCGCCAGGGTGGTTTTTCTTTTCACCAGTGAGACGGGCAACAGCTGA
TTGCCCTTCACCGCCTGGCCCTGAGAGAGTTGCAGCAAGCGGTCCACGCTGGTTTGCCCCAGCAGGCGAA
AATCCTGTTTGATGGTGGTTAACGGCGGGATATAACATGAGCTGTCTTCGGTATCGTCGTATCCCACTAC
CGAGATATCCGCACCAACGCGCAGCCCGGACTCGGTAATGGCGCGCATTGCGCCCAGCGCCATCTGATCG
TTGGCAACCAGCATCGCAGTGGGAACGATGCCCTCATTCAGCATTTGCATGGTTTGTTGAAAACCGGACA
TGGCACTCCAGTCGCCTTCCCGTTCCGCTATCGGCTGAATTTGATTGCGAGTGAGATATTTATGCCAGCC
AGCCAGACGCAGACGCGCCGAGACAGAACTTAATGGGCCCGCTAACAGCGCGATTTGCTGGTGACCCAAT
GCGACCAGATGCTCCACGCCCAGTCGCGTACCGTCTTCATGGGAGAAAATAATACTGTTGATGGGTGTCT
GGTCAGAGACATCAAGAAATAACGCCGGAACATTAGTGCAGGCAGCTTCCACAGCAATGGCATCCTGGTC
ATCCAGCGGATAGTTAATGATCAGCCCACTGACGCGTTGCGCGAGAAGATTGTGCACCGCCGCTTTACAG
GCTTCGACGCCGCTTCGTTCTACCATCGACACCACCACGCTGGCACCCAGTTGATCGGCGCGAGATTTAA
TCGCCGCGACAATTTGCGACGGCGCGTGCAGGGCCAGACTGGAGGTGGCAACGCCAATCAGCAACGACTG
TTTGCCCGCCAGTTGTTGTGCCACGCGGTTGGGAATGTAATTCAGCTCCGCCATCGCCGCTTCCACTTTT
TCCCGCGTTTTCGCAGAAACGTGGCTGGCCTGGTTCACCACGCGGGAAACGGTCTGATAAGAGACACCGG
CATACTCTGCGACATCGTATAACGTTACTGGTTTCACATTCACCACCCTGAATTGACTCTCTTCCGGGCG
CTATCATGCCATACCGCGAAAGGTTTTGCGCCATTCGATGGTGTCCGGGATCTCGACGCTCTCCCTTATG
CGACTCCTGCATTAGGAAGCAGCCCAGTAGTAGGTTGAGGCCGTTGAGCACCGCCGCCGCAAGGAATGGT
GCATGCAAGGAGATGGCGCCCAACAGTCCCCCGGCCACGGGGCCTGCCACCATACCCACGCCGAAACAAG
CGCTCATGAGCCCGAAGTGGCGAGCCCGATCTTCCCCATCGGTGATGTCGGCGATATAGGCGCCAGCAAC
CGCACCTGTGGCGCCGGTGATGCCGGCCACGATGCGTCCGGCGTAGAGGATCGAGATCTCGATCCCGCGA
AATTAATACGACTCACTATAGGGGAATTGTGAGCGGATAACAATTCCCCTCTAGAAATAATTTTGTTTAA
CTTTAAGAAGGAGATATACCATGGGCAGCAGCCATCATCATCATCATCACAGCAGCGGCCTGGTGCCGCG
CGGCAGCCATATGTTAGACAATTTGAATCTGGCTCAAAAACATTTAGCGCTCATGCTCATTCCTAACGGC
ATGCCCATAAAAACTTATAGCGCTATCAAACCCGCCAAAGAAAGGAACCACCCCATTAAAAAAATTAAGG
GCGTTGAATCCGGGATTGATTTTATCGCGCCATTAAACACGCCTGTTTATGCGAGCGCTGATGGGATTGT
GGATTTTGTGAAGACCAATTCTAATGTGGGGTATGGGAACTTGGTGCGCATTGAACATGCGTTTGGTTTT
AGCTCCATTTACACGCACTTAGATCATGTCAATGTGCAGCCCAAAAGCTTCATCCAAAAAGGGCAGTTGA
TTGGCTATAGCGGGAAGAGCGGTAATAGCGGCGGCGAAAAATTGCATTATGAAGTGCGCTTTTTGGGTAA
AATTTTAGACGCGCAAAAATTTCTGGCATGGGATTTGGATCATTTTCAAAGCGCTTTAGAAGAAAATAAA
TTTATTGAATGGAAGAATTTGTTTTGGGTTTTAGAAGACATTGTCCAGCTCCAAGAGCATGTGGATAAAG
ACGCACTCATAAGCCAGCTCGAGCACCACCACCACCACCACTGAGATCCGGCTGCTAACAAAGCCCGAAA
GGAAGCTGAGTTGGCTGCTGCCACCGCTGAGCAATAACTAGCATAACCCCTTGGGGCCTCTAAACGGGTC
TTGAGGGGTTTTTTGCTGAAAGGAGGAACTATATCCGGATTGGCGAATGGG
[124 nt withheld, positions 4392-4515]
C
[91 nt withheld, positions 4517-4607]
A
[49 nt withheld, positions 4609-4657]
CCTTTGACGTTGGAGTCCACGTTCTTT
[37 nt withheld, positions 4685-4721]
ACCCTATCTCGGTCTATTCTTTTGATTTATAAGGGATTTTGCCGATTTCGGCCTATTGGTTAAAAAATGA
GCTGATTTAACAAAAATTTAACGCGAATTTTAACAAAATATTAACGTTTACAATTTCAGGTGGCACTTTT
CGGGGAAATGTGCGCGGAACCCCTATTTGTTTATTTTTCTAAATACATTCAAATATGTATCCGCTCATGA
ATTAATTCTTAGAAAAACTCATCGAGCATCAAATGAAACTGCAATTTATTCATATCAGGATTATCAATAC
CATATTTTTGAAAAAGCCGTTTCTGTAATGAAGGAGAAAACTCACCGAGGCAGTTCCATAGGATGGCAAG
ATCCTGGTATCGGTCTGCGATTCCGACTCGTCCAACATCAATACAACCTATTAATTTCCCCTCGTCAAAA
ATAAGGTTATCAAGTGAGAAATCACCATGAGTGACGACTGAATCCGGTGAGAATGGCAAAAGTTTATGCA
TTTCTTTCCAGACTTGTTCAACAGGCCAGCCATTACGCTCGTCATCAAAATCACTCGCATCAACCAAACC
GTTATTCATTCGTGATTGCGCCTGAGCGAGACGAAATACGCGATCGCTGTTAAAAGGACAATTACAAACA
GGAATCGAATGCAACCGGCGCAGGAACACTGCCAGCGCATCAACAATATTTTCACCTGAATCAGGATATT
CTTCTAATACCTGGAATGCTGTTTTCCCGGGGATCGCAGTGGTGAGTAACCATGCATCATCAGGAGTACG
GATAAAATGCTTGATGGTCGGAAGAGGCATAAATTCCGTCAGCCAGTTTAGTCTGACCATCTCATCTGTA
ACATCATTGGCAACGCTACCTTTGCCATGTTTCAGAAACAACTCTGGCGCATCGGGCTTCCCATACAATC
GATAGATTGTCGCACCTGATTGCCCGACATTATCGCGAGCCCATTTATACCCATATAAATCAGCATCCAT
GTTGGAATTTAATCGCGGCCTAGAGCAAGACGTTTCCCGTTGAATATGGCTCATAACACCCCTTGTATTA
CTGTTTATGTAAGCAGACAGTTTTATTGTTCATGACCAAAATCCCTTAACGTGAGTTTTCGTTCCACTGA
GCGTCAGACCCCGTAGAAA
