>Addgene plasmid #83300 | csd2_121-308,T151A/pET28b(+) | addgene partial sequence | sequence record 164303 | T7 5'-TAATACGACTCACTATAGGG-3'
TCTAGAAATAATTTTGTTTAACTTTAAGAAGGAGATATACCATGGGCAGCAGCCATCATCATCATCATCA
CAGCAGCGGCCTGGTGCCGCGCGGCAGCCATATGTTAGACAATTTGAATCTGGCTCAAAAACATTTAGCG
CTCATGCTCATTCCTAACGGCATGCCCATAAAAACTTATAGCGCTATCAAACCCGCCAAAGAAAGGAACC
ACCCCATTAAAAAAATTAAGGGCGTTGAATCCGGGATTGATTTTATCGCGCCATTAAACACGCCTGTTTA
TGCGAGCGCTGATGGGATTGTGGATTTTGTGAAGACCAATTCTAATGTGGGGTATGGGAACTTGGTGCGC
ATTGAACATGCGTTTGGTTTTAGCTCCATTTACACGCACTTAGATCATGTCAATGTGCAGCCCAAAAGCT
TCATCCAAAAAGGGCAGTTGATTGGCTATAGCGGGAAGAGCGGTAATAGCGGCGGCGAAAAATTGCATTA
TGAAGTGCGCTTTTTGGGTAAAATTTTAGACGCGCAAAAATTTCTGGCATGGGATTTGGATCATTTTCAA
AGCGCTTTAGAAGAAAATAAATTTATTGAATGGAAGAATTTGTTTTGGGTTTTAGAAGACATTGTCCAGC
TCCAAGAGCATGTGGATAAAGACGCACTCATAAGCCAGCTCGAGCACCACCACCACCACCACTGAGATCC
GGCTGCTAACAAAGCCCGAAAGGAAGCTGAGTTGGCTGCTGCCACCGCTGAGCAATAACTAGCATAACCC
CTTGGGGCCTCTAAACGGGTCTTGAGGGGTTTTTTGCTGAAAGGAGGAACTATATCCGGATTGGCGAATG
GG
[124 nt withheld, positions 843-966]
CGCCGGCTTTCCCCGTCAAGCT
