>Addgene plasmid #83300 | csd2_121-308,T151A/pET28b(+) | addgene partial sequence | sequence record 164304 | T7term 5'-GCTAGTTATTGCTCAGCGG-3'
CTTCCTTTCGGGCTTTGTTAGCAGCCGGATCTCAGTGGTGGTGGTGGTGGTGCTCGAGCTGGCTTATGAG
TGCGTCTTTATCCACATGCTCTTGGAGCTGGACAATGTCTTCTAAAACCCAAAACAAATTCTTCCATTCA
ATAAATTTATTTTCTTCTAAAGCGCTTTGAAAATGATCCAAATCCCATGCCAGAAATTTTTGCGCGTCTA
AAATTTTACCCAAAAAGCGCACTTCATAATGCAATTTTTCGCCGCCGCTATTACCGCTCTTCCCGCTATA
GCCAATCAACTGCCCTTTTTGGATGAAGCTTTTGGGCTGCACATTGACATGATCTAAGTGCGTGTAAATG
GAGCTAAAACCAAACGCATGTTCAATGCGCACCAAGTTCCCATACCCCACATTAGAATTGGTCTTCACAA
AATCCACAATCCCATCAGCGCTCGCATAAACAGGCGTGTTTAATGGCGCGATAAAATCAATCCCGGATTC
AACGCCCTTAATTTTTTTAATGGGGTGGTTCCTTTCTTTGGCGGGTTTGATAGCGCTATAAGTTTTTATG
GGCATGCCGTTAGGAATGAGCATGAGCGCTAAATGTTTTTGAGCCAGATTCAAATTGTCTAACATATGGC
TGCCGCGCGGCACCAGGCCGCTGCTGTGATGATGATGATGATGGCTGCTGCCCATGGTATATCTCCTTCT
TAAAGTTAAACAAAATTATTTCTAGAGGGGAATTGTTATCCGCTCACAATTCCCCTATAGTGAGTCGTAT
TAATTTCGCGGGATCGAGATCTCGATCCTCTACGCCGGACGCATCGTGGCCGGCATCACCGGCGCCACAG
GTGCGGTTGCTGGCGCCTATATCGCCGACATCACCGATGGGGAAGATCGGGCTCGCCACTTCGGGCTCAT
GAGCGCTTGTTTCGGCGTGGGTATGGTGGCAGGCCCCGTGGCCGGGGGACTGTTGGGCGCCATCTCCTTG
CATGCACCATTCCTTGCGGCGGCGGTGCTCA
